Addgene plasmid #31383: hPDI1-18-508_C400S_C56S-pFLAG-CMV1
Depositing lab: David Ron. Depositing organization: University of Cambridge. Publication: Oxidative protein folding by an endoplasmic reticulum-localized peroxiredoxin. Zito E, Melo EP, Yang Y, Wahlander Å, Neubert TA, Ron D. Mol Cell. 2010 Dec 10. 40(5):787-97. 10.1016/j.molcel.2010.11.010 PubMed 21145486.
Backbone
  Vector backbone: pFLAG-CMV1
  Backbone size w/o insert (bp): 4732
  Vector type: Mammalian Expression
Growth in bacteria
  Bacterial resistance: Ampicillin, 100 μg/mL
  Growth temperature: 37°C
  Growth strain: DH5alpha
  Copy number: High Copy
Gene/Insert
  Gene/Insert name: PDI1A (alt name: prolyl 4-hydroxylase, beta polypeptide)
  Species: H. sapiens (human)
  Insert size (bp): 1514
  Mutation: C-terminal cysteines of both active sites mutated to serine (C400S and C56S)
  Entrez Gene: P4HB (a.k.a. CLCRP1, DSI, ERBA2L, GIT, P4Hbeta, PDI, PDIA1, PHDB, PO4DB, PO4HB, PROHB)
  Tag / fusion protein: FLAG M2 (N terminal on backbone)
  Cloning method: Restriction Enzyme; 5′ cloning site HindIII (not destroyed); 3′ cloning site EcoRI (not destroyed)
  Sequencing primers: 5′ CMV_for; 3′ CMVR
Resource information
  A portion of this plasmid was derived from a plasmid made by: A bacterial expression vector for human PDI1 (hPDI1(18-508)pTrcHis-A) was a gift of Professor Colin Thorpe of U Delaware
Terms and licenses: Academic/Nonprofit Terms; Industry Terms: Not Available to Industry
How to cite: hPDI1-18-508_C400S_C56S-pFLAG-CMV1 was a gift from David Ron (Addgene plasmid # 31383 ; http://n2t.net/addgene:31383 ; RRID:Addgene_31383)
