[The description below was written by a language model from this plasmid's Addgene catalogue record and pLannotate feature annotations shown in this document.]
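Description:
hPDI1-18-508_C400S_C56S-pFLAG-CMV1 is a mammalian expression plasmid built on the pFLAG-CMV1 backbone and carrying a mutant form of human protein disulfide isomerase (PDI1A, gene symbol P4HB, the beta subunit of prolyl 4-hydroxylase). It is maintained in E. coli as a high-copy plasmid through a ColE1/pUC-type origin and selected with ampicillin via the β-lactamase gene. An f1 origin is also present, which in principle allows production of single-stranded DNA. No mammalian selection marker is annotated, so the vector appears suited to transient expression. The SV40 early promoter and enhancer segments downstream of the expression cassette are backbone elements, as are the lacZα, lacI, lac promoter/operator and T7 promoter remnants.

The insert, cloned between HindIII and EcoRI sites that are both retained, encodes residues 18–508 of human PDI, according to the construct name. This coding region derives in part from an earlier bacterial expression vector for the same fragment. It is transcribed from the human cytomegalovirus immediate early enhancer and promoter and terminated by the human growth hormone polyadenylation signal. The backbone supplies an N-terminal FLAG M2 epitope for detection or immunopurification, although the feature table does not annotate the tag separately.

The C-terminal cysteine of each of the two active sites is changed to serine (C56S and C400S). In thioredoxin-family oxidoreductases, such mutations generally stabilise mixed-disulfide intermediates with partner proteins, but the record does not state the intended purpose. The associated publication concerns oxidative protein folding driven by an endoplasmic reticulum-localised peroxiredoxin, which is consistent with using this construct to study PDI's redox interactions in mammalian cells.
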