Features (pLannotate 1.2.2; 17 found; start..end, strand, type, name):
      5..160     -  CDS            lacZα (fragment): LacZα fragment of β-galactosidase; lacZ fragment
    312..690     +  enhancer       CMV enhancer: human cytomegalovirus immediate early enhancer
    692..891     +  promoter       CMV promoter: human cytomegalovirus (CMV) immediate early promoter
    931..2472    +  CDS            P4HB: PDIA1_HUMAN - Also known as ERBA2L, PDI, PDIA1, PO4DB. Experimental evidence at protein level: Swiss-Prot protein existence level 1. This multifunctional protein catalyzes the formation, breakage and rearrangement of disulfide bonds. At the cell surface, seems to act as a reductase that cleaves disulfide bonds of proteins attached to the cell. May therefore cause structural modifications of exofacial proteins. Inside the cell, seems to form/rearrange disulfide bonds of nascent proteins. At high concentrations, functions as a chaperone that inhibits aggregation of misfolded proteins. At low con
   2508..2526    -  misc_feature   MCS (fragment): pUC18/19 multiple cloning site
   2527..3151    +  polyA_signal   hGH poly(A) signal: human growth hormone polyadenylation signal
   3191..3262    +  promoter       SV40 promoter (fragment): SV40 enhancer and early promoter
   3290..3500    +  promoter       SV40 promoter: SV40 early promoter
   3547..3565    -  promoter       T7 promoter: promoter for bacteriophage T7 RNA polymerase
   3603..3619    -  protein_bind   lac operator: The lac repressor binds to the lac operator to inhibit transcription in E. coli. This inhibition can be relieved by adding lactose or isopropyl-β-D-thiogalactopyranoside (IPTG). lac repressor encoded by lacI
   3627..3657    -  promoter       lac promoter: promoter for the E. coli lac operon
   3672..3693    -  protein_bind   CAP binding site: CAP binding activates transcription in the presence of cAMP. E. coli catabolite activator protein
   3706..3798    -  CDS            lacI (fragment): lac repressor; lacI; The lac repressor binds to the lac operator to inhibit transcription in E. coli. This inhibition can be relieved by adding lactose or isopropyl-β-D-thiogalactopyranoside (IPTG).
   3981..4569    -  rep_origin     ori: high-copy-number ColE1/pMB1/pBR322/pUC origin of replication
   4740..5600    -  CDS            AmpR: β-lactamase; bla; confers resistance to ampicillin, carbenicillin, and related antibiotics
   5601..5705    -  promoter       AmpR promoter: bla
   5732..6188    +  rep_origin     f1 ori (sequence partly withheld): f1 bacteriophage origin of replication; arrow indicates direction of (+) strand synthesis
>Addgene plasmid #31383 | hPDI1-18-508_C400S_C56S-pFLAG-CMV1 | depositor full sequence | sequence record 14378 | Author sequence
CCCATTCGCCATTCAGGCTGCGCAACTGTTGGGAAGGGCGATCGGTGCGGGCCTCTTCGCTATTACGCCA
GCTGGCGAAAGGGGGATGTGCTGCAAGGCGATTAAGTTGGGTAACGCCCAGGGTTTTCCCAGTCACGACG
TTGTAAAACGACGGCCAGTGCCAAGCTGATCTAATCAATATTGGCCATTAGCCATATTATTCATTGGTTA
TATAGCATAAATCAATATTGGCTATTGGCCATTGCATACGTTGTATCCATATCATAATATGTACATTTAT
ATTGGCTCATGTCCAACATTACCGCCATGTTGACATTGATTATTGACTAGTTATTAATAGTAATCAATTA
CGGGGTCATTAGTTCATAGCCCATATATGGAGTTCCGCGTTACATAACTTACGGTAAATGGCCCGCCTGG
CGACCGCCCAGCGACCCCCGCCCGTTGACGTCAATAGTGACGTATGTTCCCATAGTAACGCCAATAGGGA
CTTTCCATTGACGTCAATGGGTGGAGTATTTACGGTAAACTGCCCACTTGGCAGTACATCAAGTGTATCA
TATGCCAAGTCCGCCCCCTATTGACGTCAATGACGGTAAATGGCCCGCCTAGCATTATGCCCAGTACATG
ACCTTACGGGAGTTTCCTACTTGGCAGTACATCTACGTATTAGTCATCGCTATTACCATGGTGATGCGGT
TTTGGCAGTACACCAATGGGCGTGGATAGCGGTTTGACTCACGGGGATTTCCAAGTCTCCACCCCATTGA
CGTCAATGGGAGTTTGTTTTGGCACCAAAATCAACGGGACTTTCCAAAATGTCGTAATAACCCCGCCCCG
TTGACGCAAATGGGCGGTAGGCGTGTACGGTGGGAGGTCTATATAAGCAGAGCTCGTTTAGTGAACCGTC
AGAATTAATTCACCATGTCTGCACTTCTGATCCTAGCTCTTGTTGGAGCTGCAGTTGCTGACTACAAAGA
CGATGACGACAAGCTTAGCGACGCCCCCGAGGAGGAGGACCACGTCCTGGTGCTGAGGAAAAGCAACTTC
GCGGAGGCGCTGGCGGCCCACAAGTACCTGCTGGTGGAGTTCTATGCCCCTTGGTGTGGCCACTCCAAGG
CTCTGGCCCCTGAGTATGCCAAAGCCGCTGGGAAGCTGAAGGCAGAAGGTTCCGAGATCAGGTTGGCCAA
GGTGGACGCCACGGAGGAGTCTGACCTGGCCCAGCAGTACGGCGTGCGCGGCTATCCCACCATCAAGTTC
TTCAGGAATGGAGACACGGCTTCCCCCAAGGAATATACAGCTGGCAGAGAGGCTGATGACATCGTGAACT
GGCTGAAGAAGCGCACGGGCCCGGCTGCCACCACCCTGCCTGACGGCGCAGCTGCAGAGTCCTTGGTGGA
GTCCAGCGAGGTGGCTGTCATCGGCTTCTTCAAGGACGTGGAGTCGGACTCTGCCAAGCAGTTTTTGCAG
GCAGCAGAGGCCATCGATGACATACCATTTGGGATCACTTCCAACAGTGACGTGTTCTCCAAATACCAGC
TCGACAAAGATGGGGTTGTCCTCTTTAAGAAGTTTGATGAAGGCCGGAACAACTTTGAAGGGGAGGTCAC
CAAGGAGAACCTGCTGGACTTTATCAAACACAACCAGCTGCCCCTTGTCATCGAGTTCACCGAGCAGACA
GCCCCGAAGATTTTTGGAGGTGAAATCAAGACTCACATCCTGCTGTTCTTGCCCAAGAGTGTGTCTGACT
ATGACGGCAAACTGAGCAACTTCAAAACAGCAGCCGAGAGCTTCAAGGGCAAGATCCTGTTCATCTTCAT
CGACAGCGACCACACCGACAACCAGCGCATCCTCGAGTTCTTTGGCCTGAAGAAGGAAGAGTGCCCGGCC
GTGCGCCTCATCACCCTGGAGGAGGAGATGACCAAGTACAAGCCCGAATCGGAGGAGCTGACGGCAGAGA
GGATCACAGAGTTCTGCCACCGCTTCCTGGAGGGCAAAATCAAGCCCCACCTGATGAGCCAGGAGCTGCC
GGAGGACTGGGACAAGCAGCCTGTCAAGGTGCTTGTTGGGAAGAACTTTGAAGACGTGGCTTTTGATGAG
AAAAAAAACGTCTTTGTGGAGTTCTATGCCCCATGGTGTGGCCACTCCAAACAGTTGGCTCCCATTTGGG
ATAAACTGGGAGAGACGTACAAGGACCATGAGAACATCGTCATCGCCAAGATGGACTCGACTGCCAACGA
GGTGGAGGCCGTCAAAGTGCACAGCTTCCCCACACTCAAGTTCTTTCCTGCCAGTGCCGACAGGACGGTC
ATCGATTACAACGGGGAACGCACGCTGGATGGTTTTAAGAAATTCCTGGAGAGCGGTGGCCAGGATGGGG
CAGGGGATGATGACGATCTCGAGGACCTGGAAGAAGCAGAGGAGCCAGACATGGAGGAAGACGATGATCA
GAAAGCTGTGAAAGATGAACTGTAAGGATCCGAGCTCGAGATCTGCAGCTGGTACCAGTCGACTCTAGAG
GATCCCGGGTGGCATCCCTGTGACCCCTCCCCAGTGCCTCTCCTGGCCTTGGAAGTTGCCACTCCAGTGC
CCACCAGCCTTGTCCTAATAAAATTAAGTTGCATCATTTTGTCTGACTAGGTGTCCTCTATAATATTATG
GGGTGGAGGGGGGTGGTATGGAGCAAGGGGCCCAAGTTGGGAAGACAACCTGTAGGGCCTGCGGGGTCTA
TTCGGGAACCAAGCTGGAGTGCAGTGGCACAATCTTGGCTCACTGCAATCTCCGCCTCCTGGGTTCAAGC
GATTCTCCTGCCTCAGCCTCCCGAGTTGTTGGGATTCCAGGCATGCATGACCAGGCTCAGCTAATTTTTG
TTTTTTTGGTAGAGACGGGGTTTCACCATATTGGCCAGGCTGGTCTCCAACTCCTAATCTCAGGTGATCT
ACCCACCTTGGCCTCCCAAATTGCTGGGATTACAGGCGTGAACCACTGCTCCCTTCCCTGTCCTTCTGAT
TTTAAAATAACTATACCAGCAGGAGGACGTCCAGACACAGCATAGGCTACCTGCCATGGCCCAACCGGTG
GGACATTTGAGTTGCTTGCTTGGCACTGTCCTCTCATGCGTTGGGTCCACTCAGTAGATGCCTGTTGAAT
TGGGTACGCGGCCAGCTTCTGTGGAATGTGTGTCAGTTAGGGTGTGGAAAGTCCCCAGGCTCCCCAGCAG
GCAGAAGTATGCAAAGCATGCATCTCAATTAGTCAGCAACCAGGTGTGGAAAAGTCCCCAGGCTCCCCAG
CAGGCAGAAGTATGCAAAGCATGCATCTCAATTAGTCAGCAACCATAGTCCCGCCCCTAACTCCGCCCAT
CCCGCCCCTAACTCCGCCCAGTTCCGCCCATTCTCCGCCCCATGGCTGACTAATTTTTTTTATTTATGCA
GAGGCCGAGGCCGCCTCGGCCTCTGAGCTATTCCAGAAGTAGTGAGGAGGCTTTTTTGGAGGCCTAGGCT
TTTGCAAAAAGCTCCTCGAGGAACTGAAAAACCAGAAAGTTAATTCCCTATAGTGAGTCGTATTAAATTC
GTAATCATGTCATAGCTGTTTCCTGTGTGAAATTGTTATCCGCTCACAATTCCACACAACATACGAGCCG
GAAGCATAAAGTGTAAAGCCTGGGGTGCCTAATGAGTGAGCTAACTCACATTAATTGCGTTGCGCTCACT
GCCCGCTTTCCAGTCGGGAAACCTGTCGTGCCAGCTGCATTAATGAATCGGCCAACGCGCGGGGAGAGGC
GGTTTGCGTATTGGGCGCTCTTCCGCTTCCTCGCTCACTGACTCGCTGCGCTCGGTCGTTCGGCTGCGGC
GAGCGGTATCAGCTCACTCAAAGGCGGTAATACGGTTATCCACAGAATCAGGGGATAACGCAGGAAAGAA
CATGTGAGCAAAAGGCCAGCAAAAGGCCAGGAACCGTAAAAAGGCCGCGTTGCTGGCGTTTTTCCATAGG
CTCCGCCCCCCTGACGAGCATCACAAAAATCGACGCTCAAGTCAGAGGTGGCGAAACCCGACAGGACTAT
AAAGATACCAGGCGTTTCCCCCTGGAAGCTCCCTCGTGCGCTCTCCTGTTCCGACCCTGCCGCTTACCGG
ATACCTGTCCGCCTTTCTCCCTTCGGGAAGCGTGGCGCTTTCTCAATGCTCACGCTGTAGGTATCTCAGT
TCGGTGTAGGTCGTTCGCTCCAAGCTGGGCTGTGTGCACGAACCCCCCGTTCAGCCCGACCGCTGCGCCT
TATCCGGTAACTATCGTCTTGAGTCCAACCCGGTAAGACACGACTTATCGCCACTGGCAGCAGCCACTGG
TAACAGGATTAGCAGAGCGAGGTATGTAGGCGGTGCTACAGAGTTCTTGAAGTGGTGGCCTAACTACGGC
TACACTAGAAGAACAGTATTTGGTATCTGCGCTCTGCTGAAGCCAGTTACCTTCGGAAAAAGAGTTGGTA
GCTCTTGATCCGGCAAACAAACCACCGCTGGTAGCGGTGGTTTTTTTGTTTGCAAGCAGCAGATTACGCG
CAGAAAAAAAGGATCTCAAGAAGATCCTTTGATCTTTTCTACGGGGTCTGACGCTCAGTGGAACGAAAAC
TCACGTTAAGGGATTTTGGTCATGAGATTATCAAAAAGGATCTTCACCTAGATCCTTTTAAATTAAAAAT
GAAGTTTTAAATCAATCTAAAGTATATATGAGTAAACTTGGTCTGACAGTTACCAATGCTTAATCAGTGA
GGCACCTATCTCAGCGATCTGTCTATTTCGTTCATCCATAGTTGCCTGACTCCCCGTCGTGTAGATAACT
ACGATACGGGAGGGCTTACCATCTGGCCCCAGTGCTGCAATGATACCGCGAGACCCACGCTCACCGGCTC
CAGATTTATCAGCAATAAACCAGCCAGCCGGAAGGGCCGAGCGCAGAAGTGGTCCTGCAACTTTATCCGC
CTCCATCCAGTCTATTAATTGTTGCCGGGAAGCTAGAGTAAGTAGTTCGCCAGTTAATAGTTTGCGCAAC
GTTGTTGCCATTGCTACAGGCATCGTGGTGTCACGCTCGTCGTTTGGTATGGCTTCATTCAGCTCCGGTT
CCCAACGATCAAGGCGAGTTACATGATCCCCCATGTTGTGCAAAAAAGCGGTTAGCTCCTTCGGTCCTCC
GATCGTTGTCAGAAGTAAGTTGGCCGCAGTGTTATCACTCATGGTTATGGCAGCACTGCATAATTCTCTT
ACTGTCATGCCATCCGTAAGATGCTTTTCTGTGACTGGTGAGTACTCAACCAAGTCATTCTGAGAATAGT
GTATGCGGCGACCGAGTTGCTCTTGCCCGGCGTCAATACGGGATAATACCGCGCCACATAGCAGAACTTT
AAAAGTGCTCATCATTGGAAAACGTTCTTCGGGGCGAAAACTCTCAAGGATCTTACCGCTGTTGAGATCC
AGTTCGATGTAACCCACTCGTGCACCCAACTGATCTTCAGCATCTTTTACTTTCACCAGCGTTTCTGGGT
GAGCAAAAACAGGAAGGCAAAATGCCGCAAAAAAGGGAATAAGGGCGACACGGAAATGTTGAATACTCAT
ACTCTTCCTTTTTCAATATTATTGAAGCATTTATCAGGGTTATTGTCTCATGAGCGGATACATATTTGAA
TGTATTTAGAAAAATAAACAAATAGGGGTTCCGCGCACATTTCCCCGAAAAGTGCCACCTG
[124 nt withheld, positions 5732-5855]
C
[32 nt withheld, positions 5857-5888]
CA
[57 nt withheld, positions 5891-5947]
A
[49 nt withheld, positions 5949-5997]
CCTTTGACGTTGGAGTCCACGTTCTTT
[37 nt withheld, positions 6025-6061]
ACCCTATCTCGGTCTATTCTTTTGATTTATAAGGGATTTTGCCGATTTCGGCCTATTGGTTAAAAAATGA
GCTGATTTAACAAAAATTTAACGCGAATTTTAACAAAATATTAAACGTTTACAATTT
