>Addgene plasmid #31383 | hPDI1-18-508_C400S_C56S-pFLAG-CMV1 | addgene partial sequence | sequence record 57535 | CMV-F 5'-CGCAAATGGGCGGTAGGCGTG-3'
AGCTCGTTTAGTGAACCGTCAGAATTAATTCACCATGTCTGCACTTCTGATCCTAGCTCTTGTTGGAGCT
GCAGTTGCTGACTACAAAGACGATGACGACAAGCTTAGCGACGCCCCCGAGGAGGAGGACCACGTCCTGG
TGCTGAGGAAAAGCAACTTCGCGGAGGCGCTGGCGGCCCACAAGTACCTGCTGGTGGAGTTCTATGCCCC
TTGGTGTGGCCACTCCAAGGCTCTGGCCCCTGAGTATGCCAAAGCCGCTGGGAAGCTGAAGGCAGAAGGT
TCCGAGATCAGGTTGGCCAAGGTGGACGCCACGGAGGAGTCTGACCTGGCCCAGCAGTACGGCGTGCGCG
GCTATCCCACCATCAAGTTCTTCAGGAATGGAGACACGGCTTCCCCCAAGGAATATACAGCTGGCAGAGA
GGCTGATGACATCGTGAACTGGCTGAAGAAGCGCACGGGCCCGGCTGCCACCACCCTGCCTGACGGCGCA
GCTGCAGAGTCCTTGGTGGAGTCCAGCGAGGTGGCTGTCATCGGCTTCTTCAAGGACGTGGAGTCGGACT
CTGCCAAGCAGTTTTTGCAGGCAGCAGAGGCCATCGATGACATACCATTTGGGATCACTTCCAACAGTGA
CGTGTTCTCCAAATACCAGCTCGACAAAGATGGGGTTGTCCTCTTTAAGAAGTTTGATGAAGGCCGGAAC
AACTTTGAAGGGGAGGTCACCAAGGAGAACCTGCTGGACTTTATCAAACACAACCAGCTGCCCCTTGTCA
TCGAGTTCACCGAGCAGACAGCCCCGAAGA
