>Addgene plasmid #31383 | hPDI1-18-508_C400S_C56S-pFLAG-CMV1 | addgene partial sequence | sequence record 57536 | hGH-pA-R 5'-CCAGCTTGGTTCCCAATAGA-3'
CTTCCACTTGCCCCTTGCTCCATACCACCCCCCTCCACCCCATAATATTATAGAAGGACACCTAGTCAGA
CAAAATGATGCAACTTAATTTTATTAGGACAAGGCTGGTGGGCACTGGAGTGGCAACTTCCAGGGCCAGG
AGAGGCACTGGGGAGGGGTCACAGGGATGCCACCCGGGATCCTCTAGAGTCGACTGGTACCAGCTGCAGA
TCTCGAGCTCGGATCCTTACAGTTCATCTTTCACAGCTTTCTGATCATCGTCTTCCTCCATGTCTGGCTC
CTCTGCTTCTTCCAGGTCCTCGAGATCGTCATCATCCCCTGCCCCATCCTGGCCACCGCTCTCCAGGAAT
TTCTTAAAACCATCCAGCGTGCGTTCCCCGTTGTAATCGATGACCGTCCTGTCGGCACTGGCAGGAAAGA
ACTTGAGTGTGGGGAAGCTGTGCACTTTGACGGCCTCCACCTCGTTGGCAGTCGAGTCCATCTTGGCGAT
GACGATGTTCTCATGGTCCTTGTACGTCTCTCCCAGTTTATCCCAAATGGGAGCCAACTGTTTGGAGTGG
CCACACCATGGGGCATAGAACTCCACAAAGACGTTTTTTTTCTCATCAAAAGCCACGTCTTCAAAGTTCT
TCCCAACAAGCACCTTGACAGGCTGCTTGTCCCAGTCCTCCGGCAGCTCCTGGCTCATCAGGTGGGGCTT
GATTTTGCCCTCCAGGAAGCGGTGGCAGAACTCTGTGATCCTCTCTGCCGTCAGCTCCTCCGATTCGGGC
TTGTACTTGGTCATCTCCTCCTCCAGGGTGATGAGGCGCACGGCCGGGCACTCTTCCTTCTTCAGGCCAA
AGAACTCGAGGATGCGCTGGTTGTCGGTGTGGTCGCTGTCGATGAAGATGAACAGGATCTTGCCCTTGAA
GCTCTCGGCTGCTGTTTTGAAGTTGCTCAGTTTGC
